Addgene plasmid #41620: pSH-hPXR-LBD-K277Q
Depositing lab: Sridhar Mani. Depositing organization: Albert Einstein College of Medicine.
Backbone
  Vector backbone: pSH
  Backbone manufacturer: ATCC (Item #77476)
  Backbone size w/o insert (bp): 5900
  Total vector size (bp): 6900
  Vector type: Mammalian Expression
Growth in bacteria
  Bacterial resistance: Ampicillin, 100 μg/mL
  Growth temperature: 30°C
  Growth strain: DH5alpha
  Copy number: High Copy
Gene/Insert
  Gene/Insert name: hPXR-LBD-K277Q (alt names: PXR; NR1I2; SXR)
  Species: H. sapiens (human)
  Insert size (bp): 1000
  Mutation: contains human PXR ligand binding domain (LBD, aa 107-434), K277Q
  GenBank ID: AF061056.1 AAD05436.1
  Entrez Gene: NR1I2 (a.k.a. BXR, ONR1, PAR, PAR1, PAR2, PARq, PRR, PXR, SAR, SXR)
  Promoter: pEN1 (chimeric HIV-1 LTR enhancer and HTLV-I LTR promoter)
  Cloning method: Unknown
  Sequencing primers: 5′ Unknown; 3′ SV40-pA-R
Resource information
  A portion of this plasmid was derived from a plasmid made by: Wild-type hPXR cDNA acquired from Ronald Evans (Salk Institute, La Jolla, CA)
Terms and licenses: Academic/Nonprofit Terms; Industry Terms: Not Available to Industry
Depositor comments: Human PXR ligand binding domain (LBD, aa 107-434) was cloned into vector pSH. Mutations were made and confirmed by sequencing.
How to cite: pSH-hPXR-LBD-K277Q was a gift from Sridhar Mani (Addgene plasmid # 41620 ; http://n2t.net/addgene:41620 ; RRID:Addgene_41620)
