[The description below was written by a language model from this plasmid's Addgene catalogue record.]
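Description:
pSH-hPXR-LBD-K277Q is a mammalian expression plasmid of about 6.9 kb, built on the roughly 5.9 kb pSH backbone. It is propagated in E. coli as a high-copy plasmid under ampicillin selection. The record does not name the bacterial origin of replication or any mammalian selection marker, and no feature table is available to confirm the layout of the vector's elements.

The payload is an approximately 1 kb insert encoding the ligand binding domain of the human pregnane X receptor (PXR, also called SXR; gene NR1I2), covering amino acids 107–434 and therefore lacking the N-terminal DNA-binding region of this nuclear receptor. The fragment derives from a wild-type human PXR cDNA and carries a single engineered substitution, K277Q, which the depositor reports was confirmed by sequencing. Expression is driven by pEN1, a chimeric promoter that combines the HIV-1 LTR enhancer with the HTLV-I LTR promoter. Use of an SV40 polyA reverse sequencing primer suggests that an SV40 polyadenylation signal lies downstream of the insert. The record does not say whether the LBD is fused to a tag or partner domain supplied by the pSH backbone.

Replacing lysine with glutamine removes the positive charge and is commonly used to mimic an acetylated lysine, but the record does not give the rationale for this mutation. The construct is suited to expressing the mutant PXR LBD in mammalian cells, presumably for comparison with the wild-type domain or other point mutants in studies of receptor regulation, ligand response or protein interactions, although the specific application is not stated.
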