>Addgene plasmid #41620 | pSH-hPXR-LBD-K277Q | addgene partial sequence | sequence record 64558 | hPXR-F 5'-ATGAAGAAGGAGATGATCATGTCC-3'
AAAGTGAACGGACAGGGACTCAGCCACTGGGAGTGCAGGGGCTGACAGAGGAGCAGCGGATGATGATCAG
GGAGCTGATGGACGCTCAGATGAAAACCTTTGACACTACCTTCTCCCATTTCAAGAATTTCCGGCTGCCA
GGGGTGCTTAGCAGTGGCTGCGAGTTGCCAGAGTCTCTGCAGGCCCCATCGAGGGAAGAAGCTGCCAAGT
GGAGCCAGGTCCGGAAAGATCTGTGCTCTTTGAAGGTCTCTCTGCAGCTGCGGGGGGAGGATGGCAGTGT
CTGGAACTACAAACCCCCAGCCGACAGTGGCGGGAAAGAGATCTTCTCCCTGCTGCCCCACATGGCTGAC
ATGTCAACCTACATGTTCAAAGGCATCATCAGCTTTGCCAAAGTCATCTCCTACTTCAGGGACTTGCCCA
TCGAGGACCAGATCTCCCTGCTGCAAGGGGCCGCTTTCGAGCTGTGTCAACTGAGATTCAACACAGTGTT
CAACGCGGAGACTGGAACCTGGGAGTGTGGCCGGCTGTCCTACTGCTTGGAAGACACTGCAGGTGGCTTC
CAGCAACTTCTACTGGAGCCCATGCTGAAATTCCACTACATGCTGAAGAAGCTGCAGCTGCATGAGGAGG
AGTATGTGCTGATGCAGGCCATCTCCCTCTTCTCCCCAGACCGCCCAGGTGTGCTGCAGCACCGCGTGGT
GGACCAGCTGCAGGAGCAATTCGCCATTACTCTGAAGTCCTACATTGAATGCAATCGGCCCCAGCCTGCT
CATAGGTTCTTGTTCCTGAAGATCATGGCTATGCTCACCGAGCTCCGCAGCATCAATGCTCAGCACACCC
AGCGGCTGCTGCGCATCCAGGACATACACCCCTTTGCTACGCCCCTCATGCAGGAGTTGTTCGGCATCAC
AGGTAGCTGAGTCGACCTGCAGCCAAGCTAATTCCGGGCGAATTTCTTATGATTTATGATTTTTATAT
